Addgene plasmid #23459: pDONR223-NEK9
Depositing lab: William Hahn & David Root. Depositing organization: Dana-Farber Cancer Institute. Publication: COT drives resistance to RAF inhibition through MAP kinase pathway reactivation. Johannessen CM, Boehm JS, Kim SY, Thomas SR, Wardwell L, Johnson LA, Emery CM, Stransky N, Cogdill AP, Barretina J, Caponigro G, Hieronymus H, Murray RR, Salehi-Ashtiani K, Hill DE, Vidal M, Zhao JJ, Yang X, Alkan O, Kim S, Harris JL, Wilson CJ, Myer VE, Finan PM, Root DE, Roberts TM, Golub T, Flaherty KT, Dummer R, Weber BL, Sellers WR, Schlegel R, Wargo JA, Hahn WC, Garraway LA. Nature. 2010 Dec 16;468(7326):968-72. doi: 10.1038/nature09627 PubMed 21107320.
Backbone
  Vector backbone: pDONR223
  Backbone manufacturer: Invitrogen
  Backbone size w/o insert (bp): 5005
  Vector type: Gateway Donor vector
Growth in bacteria
  Bacterial resistance: Spectinomycin, 50 μg/mL
  Growth temperature: 37°C
  Growth strain: DH5alpha
  Copy number: High Copy
Gene/Insert
  Gene/Insert name: NEK9 (alt name: NIMA (never in mitosis gene a)- related kinase 9)
  Species: H. sapiens (human)
  Insert size (bp): 2940
  Mutation: 1MM
  Entrez Gene: NEK9 (a.k.a. APUG, LCCS10, NC, NERCC, NERCC1)
  Cloning method: Gateway Cloning
  Sequencing primers: 5′ M13pUC-fwd; 3′ M13rev
Terms and licenses: Academic/Nonprofit Terms; Industry Terms: Not Available to Industry
Depositor comments: The ORF has no Stop codon. This design enables easy recombination into a destination vector to add an epitope tag of choice and Stop codon to the ORF. Do NOT use this plasmid directly for transfections. A set of 4 custom lentiviral vectors is available ( pLX301 (http://www.addgene.org/25895/) , pLX302 (http://www.addgene.org/25896/) , pLX303 (http://www.addgene.org/25897/) , pLX304 (http://www.addgene.org/25890/) ) to be used to express these ORFs in mammalian cells. These plasmids are not included in the kit and must be ordered separately.
How to cite: pDONR223-NEK9 was a gift from William Hahn & David Root (Addgene plasmid # 23459 ; http://n2t.net/addgene:23459 ; RRID:Addgene_23459)
