[The description below was written by a language model from this plasmid's Addgene catalogue record.]
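Description:
pDONR223-NEK9 is a Gateway entry clone built on the pDONR223 donor backbone (about 5 kb without insert), carrying the open reading frame of human NEK9, the NIMA (never in mitosis gene a)-related kinase 9, also known as NERCC1. The plasmid is maintained in E. coli as a high-copy construct under spectinomycin selection. The insert is approximately 2.9 kb and was introduced by Gateway recombination, so in the finished clone the ORF would be expected to sit between the recombination sites that allow transfer into destination vectors, although no feature table is provided to confirm individual elements. M13 forward and reverse priming sites flanking the insert are listed for sequence verification. The record notes the mutation status as "1MM", which presumably indicates a single mismatch relative to the reference sequence, though its position and effect are not specified.

The ORF lacks a stop codon. This "open" format lets the coding sequence be recombined into a destination vector that supplies a C-terminal epitope tag and the stop codon in frame. As a donor-type vector, the plasmid has no stated promoter for driving NEK9 in mammalian cells, and the depositor states that it should not be transfected directly; it serves as a shuttle source of the ORF. The depositor points to a companion set of lentiviral destination vectors (pLX301 to pLX304) for expression in mammalian cells. The clone belongs to a kinase ORF kit, associated with work that screened for drivers of resistance to RAF inhibition through MAP kinase pathway reactivation.
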