>Addgene plasmid #23459 | pDONR223-NEK9 | depositor partial sequence | sequence record 11127 | Author sequence, M13pUC-fwd
CGAGGGTTTTATTTTGACTGATAGTGACCTGTTCGTTGCAACAAATTGATGAGCAATGCTTTTTTATAAT
GCCAACTTTGTACAAAAAAGTTGGCACCATGTCGGTGCTGGGCGAGTACGAGCGACACTGCGATTCCATC
AACTCGGACTTTGGGAGCGAGTCCGGGGGTTGCGGGGACTCGAGTCCGGGGCCTAGCGCCAGTCAGGGGC
CGCGAGCCGGCGGCGGCGCGGCGGAGCAGGAGGAACTGCACTACATCCCCATCCGCGTCCTGGGCCGCGG
CGCCTTCGGGGAAGCCACGCTGTACCGCCGCACCGAGGATGACTCACTGGTTGTGTGGAAGGAAGTCGAT
TTGACCCGGCTGTCTGAGAAGGAACGTCGTGATGCCTTGAATGAGATAGTTATTCTGGCACTGCTGCAGC
ACGACAACATTATTGCCTACTACAATCACTTCATGGACAATACCACGCTGCTGATTGAGCTGGAATATTG
TAATGGAGGGAACCTGTATGACAAAATCCTTCGTCAGAAGGACAAGTTGTTTGAGGAAGAGATGGTGGTG
TGGTACCTATTTCAGATTGTTTCAGCAGTGAGCTGCATCCATAAAGCTGGAATCCTTCATAGAGATATAA
AGACATTAAATATTTTTCTGACCAAGGCAAACCTGATAAAACTTGGAGATTATGGCCTAGCAAAGAAACT
TAATTCTGAGTATTCCATGGCTGAGACGCTTGTGGGAACCCCATATTACATGTCTCCAGAGCTCTGTCAA
GGAGTAAAGTACAATTTCAAGTCTGATATCTGGGCAGTTGGCTGCGTCATTTTTGACTGCTTACCTTAAA
GAGGACGTTTGATGCTACAAACCCACTTAACCTGTGTTGTGAAGATCGTGCAAGGAATTCAGC
