>Addgene plasmid #23459 | pDONR223-NEK9 | addgene partial sequence | sequence record 29350 | 23459 with M13pUC-fwd
TAATGATTTTATTTTGACTGATAGTGACCTGTTCGTTGCAACAAATTGATGAGCAATGCTTTTTTATAAT
GCCAACTTTGTACAAAAAAGTTGGCACCATGTCGGTGCTGGGCGAGTACGAGCGACACTGCGATTCCATC
AACTCGGACTTTGGGAGCGAGTCCGGGGGTTGCGGGGACTCGAGTCCGGGGCCTAGCGCCAGTCAGGGGC
CGCGAGCCGGCGGCGGCGCGGCGGAGCAGGAGGAACTGCACTACATCCCCATCCGCGTCCTGGGCCGCGG
CGCCTTCGGGGAAGCCACGCTGTACCGCCGCACCGAGGATGACTCACTGGTTGTGTGGAAGGAAGTCGAT
TTGACCCGGCTGTCTGAGAAGGAACGTCGTGATGCCTTGAATGAGATAGTTATTCTGGCACTGCTGCAGC
ACGACAACATTATTGCCTACTACAATCACTTCATGGACAATACCACGCTGCTGATTGAGCTGGAATATTG
TAATGGAGGGAACCTGTATGACAAAATCCTTCGTCAGAAGGACAAGTTGTTTGAGGAAGAGATGGTGGTG
TGGTACCTATTTCAGATTGTTTCAGCAGTGAGCTGCATCCATAAAGCTGGA
