>Addgene plasmid #23459 | pDONR223-NEK9 | depositor partial sequence | sequence record 46800 | Author sequence, M13-rev
AGGGGGGATATCAGCTTGGATGGCAATAATGATTTTATTTTGACTGATAGTGACCTGTTCGTTGCAACAA
ATTGATAAGCAATGCTTTCTTATAATGCCAACTTTGTACAAGAAAGTTGGCAAGAGGCTGGGTCTACAGG
AGTCTGTTCCCAGGAGGCACCAGGAATCTGAATCTAAGTCAGGCTTTGGATCCATTTCCATCTCTTCCTT
TGCTGTCTGAGTTCCTTTGGAATGCATCCCCACCTGCTGCCCTCCTTCTAATTTCTTGTTCAACTTCTGC
AGTTGGGTAAAAATCTGGAGGTTTTCTTGCTGTAGCTTCTGTTGTTCAGCCAGACACTTTAACACCAGAC
CCTGCAATCTCTCAACCTCCACCTGCAGAGAGCTGCACGCACACGCAGGAGGAGTCAGTGGTGTTCCCTT
CCCAGCACAGGTTACTGCAGGATTCAGCCGAGGTGACGAGGCTTCTACTTGGGGTTTGTGTTCCAAAGGA
GCTTCAGAGGCCACTTTGAGTCCTTGCAGCTCTTCATAGGGCAGGGTATCTTTCTCAGATTCTGAAAACG
CTGCACTGAGAGGAGATGGGCTGTCAGGCATGGGGATAAATTCTGCATTTTCCAGCTCCTTTCGAAGCCA
GCCAGGACAGGAGCTGCTGGCCCCATTACTGTTCCCCATGGCCTCTGTGGGACTGATTAAACCTTCCATT
CCTCGGTCTGCTTCCATTGTTCCTCGGAAGCCTCCACTTGGGTCAGGAGTTTCAGATTCCTGCTGACTGT
CCTCTTCT
